Addgene plasmid #203549: pCAG-ATG13 (363-517)-ULK1 (836-1050)-TSF
Purpose: Mammalian expression of ATG13 C-terminal and ULK1 MIT domain fusion complex
Depositing lab: James Hurley. Depositing organization: University of California, Berkeley. Publication: Structure and activation of the human autophagy-initiating ULK1C:PI3KC3-C1 supercomplex. Chen M, Nguyen TN, Ren X, Khuu G, Cook ASI, Zhao Y, Yildiz A, Lazarou M, Hurley JH. Nat Struct Mol Biol. 2025 Sep;32(9):1596-1605. doi: 10.1038/s41594-025-01557-x. Epub 2025 May 29. PubMed 40442316.
Backbone
  Vector backbone: pCAG
  Vector type: Mammalian Expression
Growth in bacteria
  Bacterial resistance: Ampicillin, 100 μg/mL
  Growth temperature: 37°C
  Growth strain: DH5alpha
  Copy number: High Copy
Gene/Insert
  Gene/Insert name: ATG13, ULK1
  Species: H. sapiens (human)
  GenBank ID: NP_001333259.1, NP_003556.2
  Entrez Gene: ATG13 (a.k.a. KIAA0652, PARATARG8); ULK1 (a.k.a. ATG1, ATG1A, UNC51, Unc51.1, hATG1)
  Promoter: CMV
  Tag / fusion protein: TwinStrep Flag (C terminal on insert)
  Cloning method: Restriction Enzyme; 5′ cloning site ClaI (unknown if destroyed); 3′ cloning site KpnI (unknown if destroyed)
Terms and licenses: Academic/Nonprofit Terms; Industry Terms: Not Available to Industry
Depositor comments: ATG13 (450-517)-5aa linker-ULK1 (836-1050)-TEVsite-TwinStrep-Flag-stop
How to cite: pCAG-ATG13 (363-517)-ULK1 (836-1050)-TSF was a gift from James Hurley (Addgene plasmid # 203549 ; http://n2t.net/addgene:203549 ; RRID:Addgene_203549)
