[The description below was written by a language model from this plasmid's Addgene catalogue record and pLannotate feature annotations shown in this document.]
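Description:
pCAG-ATG13 (363-517)-ULK1 (836-1050)-TSF is a 6.1 kb mammalian expression plasmid built on the pCAG backbone. It is propagated in E. coli through a high-copy ColE1/pUC-type origin and selected with ampicillin via the bla (AmpR) gene and its own promoter. The catalogue lists the promoter as CMV. The feature table shows the full composite CAG arrangement: the CMV immediate-early enhancer, the chicken β-actin promoter and a chimeric β-actin/β-globin intron, a combination that gives strong constitutive transcription in mammalian cells. The transcript ends at a rabbit β-globin polyadenylation signal. The short HBB fragments flanking the insert appear to be globin exon remnants of the backbone rather than part of the payload. The backbone also carries an SV40 origin, which permits episomal replication in cells expressing large T antigen, along with vestigial lac promoter/operator and lacI fragments.

The insert is a single open reading frame that joins a C-terminal portion of human ATG13 to the C-terminal MIT domain region of human ULK1 (residues 836-1050). It is followed by a TEV protease site, a Twin-Strep tag and a FLAG epitope. The records disagree on the ATG13 boundaries: the name gives residues 363-517, while the depositor comment gives 450-517 joined by a five-residue linker. The annotated ATG13 segment of about 474 nt fits the longer range better. Tethering the two partners in one chain yields a covalently linked ATG13:ULK1 MIT complex. The tandem tags allow Strep-Tactin or anti-FLAG affinity capture, and TEV cleavage can remove them. This suits producing and purifying the complex from mammalian cells for structural and biochemical work on autophagy initiation.
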