Features (pLannotate 1.2.2; 23 found; start..end, strand, type, name):
      1..380     +  enhancer       CMV enhancer: human cytomegalovirus immediate early enhancer
    382..659     +  promoter       chicken β-actin promoter: No description available
    660..1676    +  intron         chimeric intron: chimera between introns from chicken β-actin and rabbit β-globin
   1674..1730    +  CDS            HBB (fragment): HBB_LEPEU - Experimental evidence at protein level: Swiss-Prot protein existence level 1. Involved in oxygen transport from the lung to the various peripheral tissues. From Lepus europaeus (European hare).
   1751..2224    +  CDS            ATG13 (fragment): ATG13_HUMAN - Also known as KIAA0652. Experimental evidence at protein level: Swiss-Prot protein existence level 1. Autophagy factor required for autophagosome formation and mitophagy. Target of the TOR kinase signaling pathway that regulates autophagy through the control of the phosphorylation status of ATG13 and ULK1, and the regulation of the ATG13-ULK1-RB1CC1 complex. Through its regulation of ULK1 activity, plays a role in the regulation of the kinase activity of mTORC1 and cell proliferation. From Homo sapiens (Human).
   2213..2884    +  CDS            ULK1 (fragment): ULK1_HUMAN - Also known as KIAA0722. Experimental evidence at protein level: Swiss-Prot protein existence level 1. Serine/threonine-protein kinase involved in autophagy in response to starvation (PubMed:18936157, PubMed:21460634, PubMed:21795849, PubMed:25040165). Acts upstream of phosphatidylinositol 3-kinase PIK3C3 to regulate the formation of autophagophores, the precursors of autophagosomes (PubMed:18936157, PubMed:21460634, PubMed:21795849, PubMed:25040165). Part of regulatory feedback loops in autophagy: acts both as a downstream effector and negative regulator of mammalian target of rap
   2891..2907    +  CDS            TEV site (fragment): tobacco etch virus (TEV) protease recognition and cleavage site
   2930..2947    +  CDS            Twin-Strep-tag (fragment): two Strep-Tag®II moieties connected by a linker for enhanced binding to Strep-Tactin®, an engineered form of streptavidin (Schmidt et al., 2013)
   2984..3006    +  CDS            Strep-Tag II (fragment): peptide that binds Strep-Tactin®, an engineered form of streptavidin
   3014..3037    +  CDS            FLAG: FLAG® epitope tag, followed by an enterokinase cleavage site
   3047..3124    +  CDS            HBB (fragment): HBB_PONPY - Experimental evidence at transcript level: Swiss-Prot protein existence level 2. Involved in oxygen transport from the lung to the various peripheral tissues. From Pongo pygmaeus (Bornean orangutan).
   3195..3250    +  polyA_signal   β-globin poly(A) signal: rabbit β-globin polyadenylation signal (Gil and Proudfoot, 1987)
   3635..3651    -  protein_bind   lac operator: The lac repressor binds to the lac operator to inhibit transcription in E. coli. This inhibition can be relieved by adding lactose or isopropyl-β-D-thiogalactopyranoside (IPTG). lac repressor encoded by lacI
   3659..3689    -  promoter       lac promoter: promoter for the E. coli lac operon
   3704..3725    -  protein_bind   CAP binding site: CAP binding activates transcription in the presence of cAMP. E. coli catabolite activator protein
   3738..3777    -  CDS            lacI (fragment): lac repressor; lacI; The lac repressor binds to the lac operator to inhibit transcription in E. coli. This inhibition can be relieved by adding lactose or isopropyl-β-D-thiogalactopyranoside (IPTG).
   3784..3806    +  promoter       SV40 promoter (fragment): SV40 enhancer and early promoter
   3830..3965    +  rep_origin     SV40 ori: SV40 origin of replication
   3985..4119    +  polyA_signal   SV40 poly(A) signal: SV40 polyadenylation signal
   4121..4175    -  CDS            lacI (fragment): lac repressor; lacI; The lac repressor binds to the lac operator to inhibit transcription in E. coli. This inhibition can be relieved by adding lactose or isopropyl-β-D-thiogalactopyranoside (IPTG).
   4358..4946    -  rep_origin     ori: high-copy-number ColE1/pMB1/pBR322/pUC origin of replication
   5117..5977    -  CDS            AmpR: β-lactamase; bla; confers resistance to ampicillin, carbenicillin, and related antibiotics
   5978..6082    -  promoter       AmpR promoter: bla
>Addgene plasmid #203549 | pCAG-ATG13 (363-517)-ULK1 (836-1050)-TSF | addgene full sequence | sequence record 400886 | Addgene NGS Result
GACATTGATTATTGACTAGTTATTAATAGTAATCAATTACGGGGTCATTAGTTCATAGCCCATATATGGA
GTTCCGCGTTACATAACTTACGGTAAATGGCCCGCCTGGCTGACCGCCCAACGACCCCCGCCCATTGACG
TCAATAATGACGTATGTTCCCATAGTAACGCCAATAGGGACTTTCCATTGACGTCAATGGGTGGAGTATT
TACGGTAAACTGCCCACTTGGCAGTACATCAAGTGTATCATATGCCAAGTACGCCCCCTATTGACGTCAA
TGACGGTAAATGGCCCGCCTGGCATTATGCCCAGTACATGACCTTATGGGACTTTCCTACTTGGCAGTAC
ATCTACGTATTAGTCATCGCTATTACCATGGTCGAGGTGAGCCCCACGTTCTGCTTCACTCTCCCCATCT
CCCCCCCCTCCCCACCCCCAATTTTGTATTTATTTATTTTTTAATTATTTTGTGCAGCGATGGGGGCGGG
GGGGGGGGGGGGGCGCGCGNCAGGCGGGGCGGGGCGGGGCGAGGGGCGGGGCGGGGCGAGGCGGAGAGGT
GCGGCGGCAGCCAATCAGAGCGGCGCGCTCCGAAAGTTTCCTTTTATGGCGAGGCGGCGGCGGCGGCGGC
CCTATAAAAAGCGAAGCGCGCGGCGGGCGGGAGTCGCTGCGCGCTGCCTTCGCCCCGTGCCCCGCTCCGC
CGCCGCCTCGCGCCGCCCGCCCCGGCTCTGACTGACCGCGTTACTCCCACAGGTGAGCGGGCGGGACGGC
CCTTCTCCTCCGGGCTGTAATTAGCGCTTGGTTTAATGACGGCTTGTTTCTTTTCTGTGGCTGCGTGAAA
GCCTTGAGGGGCTCCGGGAGGGCCCTTTGTGCGGGGGGAGCGGCTCGGGGGGTGCGTGCGTGTGTGTGTG
CGTGGGGAGCGCCGCGTGCGGCTCCGCGCTGCCCGGCGGCTGTGAGCGCTGCGGGCGCGGCGCGGGGCTT
TGTGCGCTCCGCAGTGTGCGCGAGGGGAGCGCGGCCGGGGGCGGTGCCCCGCGGTGCGGGGGGGGCTGCG
AGGGGAACAAAGGCTGCGTGCGGGGTGTGTGCGTGGGGGGGTGAGCAGGGGGTGTGGGCGCGTCGGTCGG
GCTGCAACCCCCCCTGCACCCCCCTCCCCGAGTTGCTGAGCACGGCCCGGCTTCGGGTGCGGGGCTCCGT
ACGGGGCGTGGCGCGGGGCTCGCCGTGCCGGGCGGGGGGTGGCGGCAGGTGGGGGTGCCGGGCGGGGCGG
GGCCGCCTCGGGCCGGGGAGGGCTCGGGGGAGGGGCGCGGCGGCCCCCGGAGCGCCGGCGGCTGTCGAGG
CGCGGCGAGCCGCAGCCATTGCCTTTTATGGTAATCGTGCGAGAGGGCGCAGGGACTTCCTTTGTCCCAA
ATCTGTGCGGAGCCGAAATCTGGGAGGCGCCGCCGCACCCCCTCTAGCGGGCGCGGGGCGAAGCGGTGCG
GCGCCGGCAGGAAGGAAATGGGCGGGGAGGGCCTTCGTGCGTCGCCGCGCCGCCGTCCCCTTCTCCCTCT
CCAGCCTCGGGGCTGTCCGCGGGGGGACGGCTGCCTTCGGGGGGGACGGGGCAGGGCGGGGTTCGGCTTC
TGGCGTGTGACCGGCGGCTCTAGAGCCTCTGCTAACCATGTTCATGCCTTCTTCTTTTTCCTACAGCTCC
TGGGCAACGTGCTGGTTATTGTGCTGTCTCATCATTTTGGCAAAGAATTCCTCGATCGACGGTATCGATA
GCCACCATGCACGATGTCCTGGAAACCATCTTCGTGAGAAAAGTCGGCGCTTTTGTGAACAAGCCCATTA
ATCAGGTCACACTCACCTCTCTGGACATCCCTTTCGCTATGTTTGCACCAAAGAACCTCGAGCTGGAAGA
CACTGATCCCATGGTGAATCCTCCAGACTCACCCGAGACAGAAAGTCCTCTCCAGGGCAGTCTGCACAGC
GATGGAAGCTCCGGTGGCTCTTCAGGCAACACACATGACGATTTCGTCATGATTGACTTCAAACCCGCTT
TTTCCAAGGACGATATCCTCCCTATGGATCTGGGAACCTTCTACAGGGAGTTTCAGAATCCCCCTCAGCT
CAGTAGCCTGAGCATTGACATCGGTGCCCAGTCCATGGCTGAGGACCTCGATTCTCTGCCTGAAAAACTG
GCTGTGCACGAGAAGAACGTCAGAGAATTCGACGCATTTGTGGAGACCCTGCAGGGTAGCGACGAAGCGA
TGGAGCAGGAACACACTGAGATCCTGAGGGGTCTCAGATTCACCCTGCTCTTTGTGCAGCATGTCCTGGA
AATTGCTGCACTCAAGGGTAGTGCTAGCGAGGCAGCTGGTGGACCAGAATACCAGCTGCAGGAGAGCGTG
GTCGCCGACCAGATCTCTCTGCTCTCAAGGGAATGGGGCTTCGCTGAGCAGCTGGTCCTCTATCTGAAGG
TGGCCGAACTGCTCAGTAGCGGCCTGCAGTCCGCCATCGATCAGATTAGAGCTGGAAAGCTCTGCCTGTC
CTCTACTGTGAAACAGGTGGTCCGGCGCCTGAACGAGCTCTACAAGGCCAGTGTGGTCAGCTGTCAGGGA
CTCTCTCTGCGTCTCCAGCGGTTCTTTCTGGACAAACAGCGCCTGCTCGATAGGATCCACTCAATTACAG
CTGAACGCCTGATCTTCAGCCATGCAGTGCAGATGGTCCAGTCCGCAGCCCTGGACGAAATGTTTCAGCA
CAGGGAGGGATGCGTCCCCAGATACCATAAGGCTCTGCTCCTGCTCGAGGGTCTGCAGCACATGCTCAGC
GACCAGGCCGATATCGAAAATGTGACTAAGTGCAAACTGTGTATTGAGAGGAGACTCTCCGCTCTGCTCA
CAGGCATCTGTGCAGGTACCGAAAACCTGTACTTCCAATCCGGTATGGCGGCCTGGTCACACCCGCAGTT
CGAGAAAGGTGGAGGTGCCCGAGGTGGATCGGGAGGTGGATCGTGGAGCCACCCGCAGTTCGAAAAAGGA
TTCGATTACAAGGATGACGATGACAAGTAGCTCGAGGAATTCACTCCTCAGGTGCAGGCTGCCTATCAGA
AGGTGGTGGCTGGTGTGGCCAATGCCCTGGCTCACAAATACCACTGAGATCTTTTTCCCTCTGCCAAAAA
TTATGGGGACATCATGAAGCCCCTTGAGCATCTGACTTCTGGCTAATAAAGGAAATTTATTTTCATTGCA
ATAGTGTGTTGGAATTTTTTGTGTCTCTCACTCGGAAGGACATATGGGAGGGCAAATCATTTAAAACATC
AGAATGAGTATTTGGTTTAGAGTTTGGCAACATATGCCCATATGCTGGCTGCCATGAACAAAGGTTGGCT
ATAAAGAGGTCATCAGTATATGAAACAGCCCCCTGCTGTCCATTCCTTATTCCATAGAAAAGCCTTGACT
TGAGGTTAGATTTTTTTTATATTTTGTTTTGTGTTATTTTTTTCTTTAACATCCCTAAAATTTTCCTTAC
ATGTTTTACTAGCCAGATTTTTCCTCCTCTCCTGACTACTCCCAGTCATAGCTGTCCCTCTTCTCTTATG
GAGATCCCTCGACCTGCAGCCCAAGCTTGGCGTAATCATGGTCATAGCTGTTTCCTGTGTGAAATTGTTA
TCCGCTCACAATTCCACACAACATACGAGCCGGAAGCATAAAGTGTAAAGCCTGGGGTGCCTAATGAGTG
AGCTAACTCACATTAATTGCGTTGCGCTCACTGCCCGCTTTCCAGTCGGGAAACCTGTCGTGCCAGCGGA
TCCGCATCTCAATTAGTCAGCAACCATAGTCCCGCCCCTAACTCCGCCCATCCCGCCCCTAACTCCGCCC
AGTTCCGCCCATTCTCCGCCCCATGGCTGACTAATTTTTTTTATTTATGCAGAGGCCGAGGCCGCCTCGG
CCTCTGAGCTATTCCAGAAGTAGTGAGGAGGCTTTTTTGGAGGCCTAGGCTTTTGCAAAAAGCTAACTTG
TTTATTGCAGCTTATAATGGTTACAAATAAAGCAATAGCATCACAAATTTCACAAATAAAGCATTTTTTT
CACTGCATTCTAGTTGTGGTTTGTCCAAACTCATCAATGTATCTTATCATGTCTGGATCCGCTGCATTAA
TGAATCGGCCAACGCGCGGGGAGAGGCGGTTTGCGTATTGGGCGCTCTTCCGCTTCCTCGCTCACTGACT
CGCTGCGCTCGGTCGTTCGGCTGCGGCGAGCGGTATCAGCTCACTCAAAGGCGGTAATACGGTTATCCAC
AGAATCAGGGGATAACGCAGGAAAGAACATGTGAGCAAAAGGCCAGCAAAAGGCCAGGAACCGTAAAAAG
GCCGCGTTGCTGGCGTTTTTCCATAGGCTCCGCCCCCCTGACGAGCATCACAAAAATCGACGCTCAAGTC
AGAGGTGGCGAAACCCGACAGGACTATAAAGATACCAGGCGTTTCCCCCTGGAAGCTCCCTCGTGCGCTC
TCCTGTTCCGACCCTGCCGCTTACCGGATACCTGTCCGCCTTTCTCCCTTCGGGAAGCGTGGCGCTTTCT
CATAGCTCACGCTGTAGGTATCTCAGTTCGGTGTAGGTCGTTCGCTCCAAGCTGGGCTGTGTGCACGAAC
CCCCCGTTCAGCCCGACCGCTGCGCCTTATCCGGTAACTATCGTCTTGAGTCCAACCCGGTAAGACACGA
CTTATCGCCACTGGCAGCAGCCACTGGTAACAGGATTAGCAGAGCGAGGTATGTAGGCGGTGCTACAGAG
TTCTTGAAGTGGTGGCCTAACTACGGCTACACTAGAAGAACAGTATTTGGTATCTGCGCTCTGCTGAAGC
CAGTTACCTTCGGAAAAAGAGTTGGTAGCTCTTGATCCGGCAAACAAACCACCGCTGGTAGCGGTGGTTT
TTTTGTTTGCAAGCAGCAGATTACGCGCAGAAAAAAAGGATCTCAAGAAGATCCTTTGATCTTTTCTACG
GGGTCTGACGCTCAGTGGAACGAAAACTCACGTTAAGGGATTTTGGTCATGAGATTATCAAAAAGGATCT
TCACCTAGATCCTTTTAAATTAAAAATGAAGTTTTAAATCAATCTAAAGTATATATGAGTAAACTTGGTC
TGACAGTTACCAATGCTTAATCAGTGAGGCACCTATCTCAGCGATCTGTCTATTTCGTTCATCCATAGTT
GCCTGACTCCCCGTCGTGTAGATAACTACGATACGGGAGGGCTTACCATCTGGCCCCAGTGCTGCAATGA
TACCGCGAGACCCACGCTCACCGGCTCCAGATTTATCAGCAATAAACCAGCCAGCCGGAAGGGCCGAGCG
CAGAAGTGGTCCTGCAACTTTATCCGCCTCCATCCAGTCTATTAATTGTTGCCGGGAAGCTAGAGTAAGT
AGTTCGCCAGTTAATAGTTTGCGCAACGTTGTTGCCATTGCTACAGGCATCGTGGTGTCACGCTCGTCGT
TTGGTATGGCTTCATTCAGCTCCGGTTCCCAACGATCAAGGCGAGTTACATGATCCCCCATGTTGTGCAA
AAAAGCGGTTAGCTCCTTCGGTCCTCCGATCGTTGTCAGAAGTAAGTTGGCCGCAGTGTTATCACTCATG
GTTATGGCAGCACTGCATAATTCTCTTACTGTCATGCCATCCGTAAGATGCTTTTCTGTGACTGGTGAGT
ACTCAACCAAGTCATTCTGAGAATAGTGTATGCGGCGACCGAGTTGCTCTTGCCCGGCGTCAATACGGGA
TAATACCGCGCCACATAGCAGAACTTTAAAAGTGCTCATCATTGGAAAACGTTCTTCGGGGCGAAAACTC
TCAAGGATCTTACCGCTGTTGAGATCCAGTTCGATGTAACCCACTCGTGCACCCAACTGATCTTCAGCAT
CTTTTACTTTCACCAGCGTTTCTGGGTGAGCAAAAACAGGAAGGCAAAATGCCGCAAAAAAGGGAATAAG
GGCGACACGGAAATGTTGAATACTCATACTCTTCCTTTTTCAATATTATTGAAGCATTTATCAGGGTTAT
TGTCTCATGAGCGGATACATATTTGAATGTATTTAGAAAAATAAACAAATAGGGGTTCCGCGCACATTTC
CCCGAAAAGTGCCACCTGGGTC
