>Addgene plasmid #203549 | pCAG-ATG13 (363-517)-ULK1 (836-1050)-TSF | depositor partial sequence | sequence record 394686 | Met-ATG13 (363-517)-5linker-ULK1 (836-1050) (ClaI/kpnI)
ATGCACGATGTCCTGGAAACCATCTTCGTGAGAAAAGTCGGCGCTTTTGTGAACAAGCCCATTAATCAGG
TCACACTCACCTCTCTGGACATCCCTTTCGCTATGTTTGCACCAAAGAACCTCGAGCTGGAAGACACTGA
TCCCATGGTGAATCCTCCAGACTCACCCGAGACAGAAAGTCCTCTCCAGGGCAGTCTGCACAGCGATGGA
AGCTCCGGTGGCTCTTCAGGCAACACACATGACGATTTCGTCATGATTGACTTCAAACCCGCTTTTTCCA
AGGACGATATCCTCCCTATGGATCTGGGAACCTTCTACAGGGAGTTTCAGAATCCCCCTCAGCTCAGTAG
CCTGAGCATTGACATCGGTGCCCAGTCCATGGCTGAGGACCTCGATTCTCTGCCTGAAAAACTGGCTGTG
CACGAGAAGAACGTCAGAGAATTCGACGCATTTGTGGAGACCCTGCAGGGTAGCGACGAAGCGATGGAGC
AGGAACACACTGAGATCCTGAGGGGTCTCAGATTCACCCTGCTCTTTGTGCAGCATGTCCTGGAAATTGC
TGCACTCAAGGGTAGTGCTAGCGAGGCAGCTGGTGGACCAGAATACCAGCTGCAGGAGAGCGTGGTCGCC
GACCAGATCTCTCTGCTCTCAAGGGAATGGGGCTTCGCTGAGCAGCTGGTCCTCTATCTGAAGGTGGCCG
AACTGCTCAGTAGCGGCCTGCAGTCCGCCATCGATCAGATTAGAGCTGGAAAGCTCTGCCTGTCCTCTAC
TGTGAAACAGGTGGTCCGGCGCCTGAACGAGCTCTACAAGGCCAGTGTGGTCAGCTGTCAGGGACTCTCT
CTGCGTCTCCAGCGGTTCTTTCTGGACAAACAGCGCCTGCTCGATAGGATCCACTCAATTACAGCTGAAC
GCCTGATCTTCAGCCATGCAGTGCAGATGGTCCAGTCCGCAGCCCTGGACGAAATGTTTCAGCACAGGGA
GGGATGCGTCCCCAGATACCATAAGGCTCTGCTCCTGCTCGAGGGTCTGCAGCACATGCTCAGCGACCAG
GCCGATATCGAAAATGTGACTAAGTGCAAACTGTGTATTGAGAGGAGACTCTCCGCTCTGCTCACAGGCA
TCTGTGCA
