>Addgene plasmid #203549 | pCAG-ATG13 (363-517)-ULK1 (836-1050)-TSF | depositor partial sequence | sequence record 394687 | TEVsite-TSF (KpnI/xhoI)
GAAAACCTGTACTTCCAATCCGGTATGGCGGCCTGGTCACACCCGCAGTTCGAGAAAGGTGGAGGTGCCC
GAGGTGGATCGGGAGGTGGATCGTGGAGCCACCCGCAGTTCGAAAAAGGATTCGATTACAAGGATGACGA
TGACAAGTAG
